>Addgene plasmid #66521 | VIPR2-Tango | depositor partial sequence | sequence record 113655 | empty Tango
GACGGATCGGGAGATCTCCCGATCCCCTATGGTGCACTCTCAGTACAATCTGCTCTGATGCCGCATAGTT
AAGCCAGTATCTGCTCCCTGCTTGTGTGTTGGAGGTCGCTGAGTAGTGCGCGAGCAAAATTTAAGCTACA
ACAAGGCAAGGCTTGACCGACAATTGCATGAAGAATCTGCTTAGGGTTAGGCGTTTTGCGCTGCTTCGCG
ATGTACGGGCCAGATATACGCGTTGACATTGATTATTGACTAGTTATTAATAGTAATCAATTACGGGGTC
ATTAGTTCATAGCCCATATATGGAGTTCCGCGTTACATAACTTACGGTAAATGGCCCGCCTGGCTGACCG
CCCAACGACCCCCGCCCATTGACGTCAATAATGACGTATGTTCCCATAGTAACGCCAATAGGGACTTTCC
ATTGACGTCAATGGGTGGAGTATTTACGGTAAACTGCCCACTTGGCAGTACATCAAGTGTATCATATGCC
AAGTACGCCCCCTATTGACGTCAATGACGGTAAATGGCCCGCCTGGCATTATGCCCAGTACATGACCTTA
TGGGACTTTCCTACTTGGCAGTACATCTACGTATTAGTCATCGCTATTACCATGGTGATGCGGTTTTGGC
AGTACATCAATGGGCGTGGATAGCGGTTTGACTCACGGGGATTTCCAAGTCTCCACCCCATTGACGTCAA
TGGGAGTTTGTTTTGGCACCAAAATCAACGGGACTTTCCAAAATGTCGTAACAACTCCGCCCCATTGACG
CAAATGGGCGGTAGGCGTGTACGGTGGGAGGTCTATATAAGCAGAGCTCTCTGGCTAACTAGAGAACCCA
CTGCTTACTGGCTTATCGAAATTAATACGACTCACTATAGGGAGACCCAAGCTGGCTAGCGTTTAAACTT
AAGCTTGGTACCGAGCTCGGATCCACTAGTCCAGTGTGGTGGAATTCTGCAGATATCCAGCACAGTGGCG
GCCGCGCCACCATGAAGACGATCATCGCCCTGAGCTACATCTTCTGCCTGGTATTCGCCGACTACAAGGA
CGATGATGACGCCAGCATCGATACCGGTGGACGCACCCCACCCAGCCTGGGTCCCCAAGATGAGTCCTGC
ACCACCGCCAGCTCCTCCCTGGCCAAGGACACTTCATCGACCGGTGAGAACCTGTACTTCCAGCTAAGAT
TAGATAAAAGTAAAGTGATTAACAGCGCATTAGAGCTGCTTAATGAGGTCGGAATCGAAGGTTTAACAAC
CCGTAAACTCGCCCAGAAGCTAGGTGTAGAGCAGCCTACATTGTATTGGCATGTAAAAAATAAGCGGGCT
TTGCTCGACGCCTTAGCCATTGAGATGTTAGATAGGCACCATACTCACTTTTGCCCTTTAGAAGGGGAAA
GCTGGCAAGATTTTTTACGTAATAACGCTAAAAGTTTTAGATGTGCTTTACTAAGTCATCGCGATGGAGC
AAAAGTACATTTAGGTACACGGCCTACAGAAAAACAGTATGAAACTCTCGAAAATCAATTAGCCTTTTTA
TGCCAACAAGGTTTTTCACTAGAGAATGCATTATATGCACTCAGCGCTGTGGGGCATTTTACTTTAGGTT
GCGTATTGGAAGATCAAGAGCATCAAGTCGCTAAAGAAGAAAGGGAAACACCTACTACTGATAGTATGCC
GCCATTATTACGACAAGCTATCGAATTATTTGATCACCAAGGTGCAGAGCCAGCCTTCTTATTCGGCCTT
GAATTGATCATATGCGGATTAGAAAAACAACTTAAATGTGAAAGTGGGTCCGCGTACAGCCGCGCGCGTA
CGAAAAACAATTACGGGTCTACCATCGAGGGCCTGCTCGATCTCCCGGACGACGACGCCCCCGAAGAGGC
GGGGCTGGCGGCTCCGCGCCTGTCCTTTCTCCCCGCGGGACACACGCGCAGACTGTCGACGGCCCCCCCG
ACCGATGTCAGCCTGGGGGACGAGCTCCACTTAGACGGCGAGGACGTGGCGATGGCGCATGCCGACGCGC
TAGACGATTTCGATCTGGACATGTTGGGGGACGGGGATTCCCCGGGTCCGGGATTTACCCCCCACGACTC
CGCCCCCTACGGCGCTCTGGATATGGCCGACTTCGAGTTTGAGCAGATGTTTACCGATGCCCTTGGAATT
GACGAGTACGGTGGGTAGCTCGAGTCTAGAGGGCCCGTTTAAACCCGCTGATCAGCCTCGACTGTGCCTT
CTAGTTGCCAGCCATCTGTTGTTTGCCCCTCCCCCGTGCCTTCCTTGACCCTGGAAGGTGCCACTCCCAC
TGTCCTTTCCTAATAAAATGAGGAAATTGCATCGCATTGTCTGAGTAGGTGTCATTCTATTCTGGGGGGT
GGGGTGGGGCAGGACAGCAAGGGGGAGGATTGGGAAGACAATAGCAGGCATGCTGGGGATGCGGTGGGCT
CTATGGCTTCTGAGGCGGAAAGAACCAGCTGGGGCTCTAGGGGGTATCCCC
[124 nt withheld, positions 2502-2625]
C
[91 nt withheld, positions 2627-2717]
A
[49 nt withheld, positions 2719-2767]
CCTTTGACGTTGGAGTCCACGTTCTTT
[37 nt withheld, positions 2795-2831]
ACCCTATCTCGGTCTATTCTTTTGATTTATAAGGGATTTTGCCGATTTCGGCCTATTGGTTAAAAAATGA
GCTGATTTAACAAAAATTTAACGCGAATTAATTCTGTGGAATGTGTGTCAGTTAGGGTGTGGAAAGTCCC
CAGGCTCCCCAGCAGGCAGAAGTATGCAAAGCATGCATCTCAATTAGTCAGCAACCAGGTGTGGAAAGTC
CCCAGGCTCCCCAGCAGGCAGAAGTATGCAAAGCATGCATCTCAATTAGTCAGCAACCATAGTCCCGCCC
CTAACTCCGCCCATCCCGCCCCTAACTCCGCCCAGTTCCGCCCATTCTCCGCCCCATGGCTGACTAATTT
TTTTTATTTATGCAGAGGCCGAGGCCGCCTCTGCCTCTGAGCTATTCCAGAAGTAGTGAGGAGGCTTTTT
TGGAGGCCTAGGCTTTTGCAAAAAGCTCCCGGGAGCTTGTATATCCATTTTCGGATCTGATCAAGAGACA
GGATGAGGATCGTTTCGCATGATTGAACAAGATGGATTGCACGCAGGTTCTCCGGCCGCTTGGGTGGAGA
GGCTATTCGGCTATGACTGGGCACAACAGACAATCGGCTGCTCTGATGCCGCCGTGTTCCGGCTGTCAGC
GCAGGGGCGCCCGGTTCTTTTTGTCAAGACCGACCTGTCCGGTGCCCTGAATGAACTGCAGGACGAGGCA
GCGCGGCTATCGTGGCTGGCCACGACGGGCGTTCCTTGCGCAGCTGTGCTCGACGTTGTCACTGAAGCGG
GAAGGGACTGGCTGCTATTGGGCGAAGTGCCGGGGCAGGATCTCCTGTCATCTCACCTTGCTCCTGCCGA
GAAAGTATCCATCATGGCTGATGCAATGCGGCGGCTGCATACGCTTGATCCGGCTACCTGCCCATTCGAC
CACCAAGCGAAACATCGCATCGAGCGAGCACGTACTCGGATGGAAGCCGGTCTTGTCGATCAGGATGATC
TGGACGAAGAGCATCAGGGGCTCGCGCCAGCCGAACTGTTCGCCAGGCTCAAGGCGCGCATGCCCGACGG
CGAGGATCTCGTCGTGACCCATGGCGATGCCTGCTTGCCGAATATCATGGTGGAAAATGGCCGCTTTTCT
GGATTCATCGACTGTGGCCGGCTGGGTGTGGCGGACCGCTATCAGGACATAGCGTTGGCTACCCGTGATA
TTGCTGAAGAGCTTGGCGGCGAATGGGCTGACCGCTTCCTCGTGCTTTACGGTATCGCCGCTCCCGATTC
GCAGCGCATCGCCTTCTATCGCCTTCTTGACGAGTTCTTCTGAGCGGGACTCTGGGGTTCGAAATGACCG
ACCAAGCGACGCCCAACCTGCCATCACGAGATTTCGATTCCACCGCCGCCTTCTATGAAAGGTTGGGCTT
CGGAATCGTTTTCCGGGACGCCGGCTGGATGATCCTCCAGCGCGGGGATCTCATGCTGGAGTTCTTCGCC
CACCCCAACTTGTTTATTGCAGCTTATAATGGTTACAAATAAAGCAATAGCATCACAAATTTCACAAATA
AAGCATTTTTTTCACTGCATTCTAGTTGTGGTTTGTCCAAACTCATCAATGTATCTTATCATGTCTGTAT
ACCGTCGACCTCTAGCTAGAGCTTGGCGTAATCATGGTCATAGCTGTTTCCTGTGTGAAATTGTTATCCG
CTCACAATTCCACACAACATACGAGCCGGAAGCATAAAGTGTAAAGCCTGGGGTGCCTAATGAGTGAGCT
AACTCACATTAATTGCGTTGCGCTCACTGCCCGCTTTCCAGTCGGGAAACCTGTCGTGCCAGCTGCATTA
ATGAATCGGCCAACGCGCGGGGAGAGGCGGTTTGCGTATTGGGCGCTCTTCCGCTTCCTCGCTCACTGAC
TCGCTGCGCTCGGTCGTTCGGCTGCGGCGAGCGGTATCAGCTCACTCAAAGGCGGTAATACGGTTATCCA
CAGAATCAGGGGATAACGCAGGAAAGAACATGTGAGCAAAAGGCCAGCAAAAGGCCAGGAACCGTAAAAA
GGCCGCGTTGCTGGCGTTTTTCCATAGGCTCCGCCCCCCTGACGAGCATCACAAAAATCGACGCTCAAGT
CAGAGGTGGCGAAACCCGACAGGACTATAAAGATACCAGGCGTTTCCCCCTGGAAGCTCCCTCGTGCGCT
CTCCTGTTCCGACCCTGCCGCTTACCGGATACCTGTCCGCCTTTCTCCCTTCGGGAAGCGTGGCGCTTTC
TCATAGCTCACGCTGTAGGTATCTCAGTTCGGTGTAGGTCGTTCGCTCCAAGCTGGGCTGTGTGCACGAA
CCCCCCGTTCAGCCCGACCGCTGCGCCTTATCCGGTAACTATCGTCTTGAGTCCAACCCGGTAAGACACG
ACTTATCGCCACTGGCAGCAGCCACTGGTAACAGGATTAGCAGAGCGAGGTATGTAGGCGGTGCTACAGA
GTTCTTGAAGTGGTGGCCTAACTACGGCTACACTAGAAGAACAGTATTTGGTATCTGCGCTCTGCTGAAG
CCAGTTACCTTCGGAAAAAGAGTTGGTAGCTCTTGATCCGGCAAACAAACCACCGCTGGTAGCGGTTTTT
TTGTTTGCAAGCAGCAGATTACGCGCAGAAAAAAAGGATCTCAAGAAGATCCTTTGATCTTTTCTACGGG
GTCTGACGCTCAGTGGAACGAAAACTCACGTTAAGGGATTTTGGTCATGAGATTATCAAAAAGGATCTTC
ACCTAGATCCTTTTAAATTAAAAATGAAGTTTTAAATCAATCTAAAGTATATATGAGTAAACTTGGTCTG
ACAGTTACCAATGCTTAATCAGTGAGGCACCTATCTCAGCGATCTGTCTATTTCGTTCATCCATAGTTGC
CTGACTCCCCGTCGTGTAGATAACTACGATACGGGAGGGCTTACCATCTGGCCCCAGTGCTGCAATGATA
CCGCGAGACCCACGCTCACCGGCTCCAGATTTATCAGCAATAAACCAGCCAGCCGGAAGGGCCGAGCGCA
GAAGTGGTCCTGCAACTTTATCCGCCTCCATCCAGTCTATTAATTGTTGCCGGGAAGCTAGAGTAAGTAG
TTCGCCAGTTAATAGTTTGCGCAACGTTGTTGCCATTGCTACAGGCATCGTGGTGTCACGCTCGTCGTTT
GGTATGGCTTCATTCAGCTCCGGTTCCCAACGATCAAGGCGAGTTACATGATCCCCCATGTTGTGCAAAA
AAGCGGTTAGCTCCTTCGGTCCTCCGATCGTTGTCAGAAGTAAGTTGGCCGCAGTGTTATCACTCATGGT
TATGGCAGCACTGCATAATTCTCTTACTGTCATGCCATCCGTAAGATGCTTTTCTGTGACTGGTGAGTAC
TCAACCAAGTCATTCTGAGAATAGTGTATGCGGCGACCGAGTTGCTCTTGCCCGGCGTCAATACGGGATA
ATACCGCGCCACATAGCAGAACTTTAAAAGTGCTCATCATTGGAAAACGTTCTTCGGGGCGAAAACTCTC
AAGGATCTTACCGCTGTTGAGATCCAGTTCGATGTAACCCACTCGTGCACCCAACTGATCTTCAGCATCT
TTTACTTTCACCAGCGTTTCTGGGTGAGCAAAAACAGGAAGGCAAAATGCCGCAAAAAAGGGAATAAGGG
CGACACGGAAATGTTGAATACTCATACTCTTCCTTTTTCAATATTATTGAAGCATTTATCAGGGTTATTG
TCTCATGAGCGGATACATATTTGAATGTATTTAGAAAAATAAACAAATAGGGGTTCCGCGCACATTTCCC
CGAAAAGTGCCACCTGACGTC
