>Addgene plasmid #66521 | VIPR2-Tango | depositor partial sequence | sequence record 113656 | VIPR2
ATGCGGACGCTCCTGCCACCTGCCTTGTTGACATGCTGGCTCTTGGCGCCTGTAAATTCAATCCACCCCG
AGTGCCGCTTCCACCTGGAGATCCAGGAGGAGGAAACTAAGTGCGCCGAACTCCTTAGAAGCCAGACCGA
GAAGCACAAGGCCTGCAGCGGAGTGTGGGATAACATCACCTGTTGGAGACCAGCCAACGTCGGGGAGACA
GTTACCGTGCCATGTCCAAAAGTTTTTTCTAACTTTTACTCTAAAGCCGGGAATATCTCTAAGAACTGCA
CATCTGATGGTTGGAGCGAGACATTTCCAGACTTTGTGGATGCATGCGGGTACAGCGATCCAGAGGATGA
GAGCAAAATCACATTTTATATCCTTGTTAAAGCCATCTACACCCTCGGATACAGCGTTAGTCTGATGAGT
CTGGCCACAGGCAGTATCATTCTGTGCCTCTTTCGGAAACTGCACTGCACCAGGAACTACATCCATCTTA
ATCTCTTTTTGTCATTTATCCTGAGGGCAATAAGCGTGTTGGTGAAGGATGACGTGTTGTATTCTAGTTC
CGGAACCCTGCACTGTCCCGATCAGCCATCCAGTTGGGTAGGGTGCAAGCTCAGTCTGGTGTTCCTGCAA
TATTGTATTATGGCCAATTTCTTCTGGCTGTTGGTGGAGGGGCTCTACCTCCACACTTTGTTGGTGGCTA
TGCTGCCACCACGAAGGTGCTTTCTTGCCTACCTGCTCATTGGATGGGGCCTTCCTACCGTCTGCATTGG
GGCATGGACTGCGGCCCGGCTCTATCTGGAAGACACCGGCTGTTGGGACACTAATGACCATTCCGTGCCA
TGGTGGGTTATTCGGATACCAATCCTGATTAGCATCATTGTGAATTTTGTCCTGTTTATTAGTATCATTC
GGATCTTGCTCCAGAAGCTTACTAGCCCTGATGTGGGCGGTAACGACCAAAGCCAATACAAACGGTTGGC
TAAGAGCACCCTCCTGTTGATACCTCTTTTTGGCGTCCACTACATGGTGTTTGCAGTATTCCCTATTAGT
ATTTCAAGTAAATACCAAATTCTGTTCGAACTGTGTCTGGGGTCATTTCAGGGTCTGGTAGTCGCCGTGC
TTTACTGCTTCCTGAACAGCGAGGTGCAGTGCGAGTTGAAGAGGAAGTGGCGCTCCAGGTGTCCTACCCC
CAGTGCCTCAAGAGATTATAGGGTCTGTGGTTCTTCTTTCTCTCGCAATGGATCCGAGGGCGCCCTGCAG
TTTCACAGGGGTTCCCGAGCCCAGTCCTTCCTTCAAACTGAGACATCAGTCATC
