>Addgene plasmid #66521 | VIPR2-Tango | addgene partial sequence | sequence record 121523 | CMV-F 5'-CGCAAATGGGCGGTAGGCGTG-3'
GCTCTCTGGCTAACTAGAGAACCCACTGCTTACTGGCTTATCGAAATTAATACGACTCACTATAGGGAGA
CCCAAGCTGGCTAGCGTTTAAACTTAAGCTTGGTACCGAGCTCGGATCCACTAGTCCAGTGTGGTGGAAT
TCTGCAGATATCCAGCACAGTGGCGGCCGCGCCACCATGAAGACGATCATCGCCCTGAGCTACATCTTCT
GCCTGGTATTCGCCGACTACAAGGACGATGATGACGCCAGCATCGATATGCGGACGCTCCTGCCACCTGC
CTTGTTGACATGCTGGCTCTTGGCGCCTGTAAATTCAATCCACCCCGAGTGCCGCTTCCACCTGGAGATC
CAGGAGGAGGAAACTAAGTGCGCCGAACTCCTTAGAAGCCAGACCGAGAAGCACAAGGCCTGCAGCGGAG
TGTGGGATAACATCACCTGTTGGAGACCAGCCAACGTCGGGGAGACAGTTACCGTGCCATGTCCAAAAGT
TTTTTCTAACTTTTACTCTAAAGCCGGGAATATCTCTAAGAACTGCACATCTGATGGTTGGAGCGAGACA
TTTCCAGACTTTGTGGATGCATGCGGGTACAGCGATCCAGAGGATGAGAGCAAAATCACATTTTATATCC
TTGTTAAAGCCATCTACACCCTCGGATACAGCGTTAGTCTGATGAGTCTGGCCACAGGCAGTATCATTCT
GTGCCTCTTTCGGAAACTGCACTGCACCAGGAACTACATCCATCTTAATCTCTTTTTGTCATTTATCCTG
AGGGCAATAAGCGTGTTGGTGAAGGATGACGTGTTGTATTCTAGTTCCGGAACCCTGCACTGTCCCGATC
AGCCATCCAGTTGGGTAGGGTGCAAGCTCAGTCTGGTGTTCCTGCAATATTGTATTATGGCCAATTTCTT
CTGGCTGTTGGTGGAGGGGCTCTACCTCCACACTTTGTTGGTGGCTATGCTGCCACCACGAAGGTGCTTT
CTTGCCTACCTGCTCATTGGATGGGGCCTTCCTACCGTCTGCATTGGGG
