>Addgene plasmid #66521 | VIPR2-Tango | addgene partial sequence | sequence record 121524 | Tet-R 5'-GGCGAGTTTACGGGTTGTTA-3'
GCTCTAATGCGCTGTTAATCACTTTACTTTTATCTAATCTTAGCTGGAAGTACAGGCTTCTCACCGGTCG
ATGAAGTGTCCTTGGCCAGGGAGGAGCTGGCGGTGGTGCAGGACTCATCTTGGGGACCCAGGCTGGGTGG
GGTGCGTCCACCGCGTATCGATGATGACTGATGTCTC
