[The description below was written by a language model from this plasmid's Addgene catalogue record.]
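Description:
VIPR2-Tango is a mammalian expression plasmid from the PRESTO-Tango collection, built on an "empty Tango" backbone that was itself derived from pcDNA3.1(+). It is maintained in E. coli as a high-copy plasmid under ampicillin selection. It also carries a neomycin resistance marker, so transfected mammalian cells can be selected with G418. The insert is the human VIPR2 coding sequence, about 1.3 kb, which encodes the VPAC2 receptor for vasoactive intestinal peptide and PACAP. Expression is driven by the CMV promoter. The receptor was cloned by restriction digestion with NotI at the 5′ end, and it carries an N-terminal FLAG epitope supplied by the backbone, which can be used for detection of the expressed protein.

The record indicates that a tTA transcriptional activator sequence lies downstream of the receptor, in keeping with the Tango assay design named in the stated purpose. In that design, agonist-driven arrestin recruitment to the receptor fusion leads to transcriptional activation, so receptor activity is read out through a transcriptional reporter rather than through G protein signalling. The other components that link the receptor to tTA are not itemised in the record, and no feature table is provided. The depositor notes that the 3′ site downstream of tTA may be XbaI rather than XhoI in most vectors of this series, so its identity should be confirmed by sequencing before planning a digest.

The plasmid is intended for parallel screening of ligands across the druggable human GPCR repertoire. It was generated under a programme to develop tools for understudied members of commonly drug-targeted protein families.
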