Addgene plasmid #66521: VIPR2-Tango
Purpose: Expression of G protein-coupled receptors for PRESTO-Tango: parallel receptorome expression and screening via transcriptional output, with transcriptional activation following arrestin translocation
Depositing lab: Bryan Roth. Depositing organization: University of North Carolina at Chapel Hill. Publication: PRESTO-Tango as an open-source resource for interrogation of the druggable human GPCRome. Kroeze WK, Sassano MF, Huang XP, Lansu K, McCorvy JD, Giguere PM, Sciaky N, Roth BL. Nat Struct Mol Biol. 2015 May;22(5):362-9. doi: 10.1038/nsmb.3014. Epub 2015 Apr 20. PubMed 25895059.
Backbone
  Vector backbone: empty Tango
  Backbone size w/o insert (bp): 6632
  Vector type: Mammalian Expression
  Selectable markers: Neomycin (select with G418)
Growth in bacteria
  Bacterial resistance: Ampicillin, 100 μg/mL
  Growth temperature: 37°C
  Growth strain: DH5alpha
  Copy number: High Copy
Gene/Insert
  Gene/Insert name: VIPR2
  Species: H. sapiens (human)
  Insert size (bp): 1314
  Entrez Gene: VIPR2 (a.k.a. C16DUPq36.3, DUP7q36.3, PACAP-R-3, PACAP-R3, VIP-R-2, VPAC2, VPAC2R, VPCAP2R)
  Promoter: CMV
  Tag / fusion protein: FLAG (N terminal on backbone)
  Cloning method: Restriction Enzyme; 5′ cloning site NotI (not destroyed); 3′ cloning site XhoI (unknown if destroyed)
  Sequencing primers: 3′ Tet-R
Terms and licenses: Academic/Nonprofit Terms; Industry Terms: Not Available to Industry
Depositor comments: Please note: Most of the PRESTO-Tango vectors do not contain the XhoI cut site downstream of the tTA sequence and instead carry an XbaI site. If you need to perform an XhoI digest we recommend sequencing with a forward primer at the C-terminus of tTA to determine which of the two sites is present. Suggested primer: 5-gagctccacttagacggcgagg-3. Original backbone was pcDNA3.1(+). These plasmids were generated as part of the Illuminating the Druggable Genome (IDG) program sponsored by the NIH Common Fund. The goal of this program is to identify, gather, and distribute information and resources for proteins that currently are not well-studied yet belong to commonly drug-targeted protein families: protein kinases, non-olfactory G-protein coupled receptors (GPCRs), and ion channels. The IDG program is designed to develop fundamental research tools for understudied proteins, elucidate their function, and disseminate the IDG-related resources and data to the greater scientific community.
How to cite: VIPR2-Tango was a gift from Bryan Roth (Addgene plasmid # 66521 ; http://n2t.net/addgene:66521 ; RRID:Addgene_66521)
